>Addgene plasmid #243755 | TwinStrepSUMO-pvc10-Cas9 | addgene full sequence | sequence record 486997 | Addgene NGS Result
TTCTTGAAGACGAAAGGGCCTCGTGATACGCCTATTTTTATAGGTTAATGTCATGATAATAATGGTTTCT
TAGACGTCAGGTGGCACTTTTCGGGGAAATGTGCGCGGAACCCCTATTTGTTTATTTTTCTAAATACATT
CAAATATGTATCCGCTCATGAGACAATAACCCTGATAAATGCTTCAATAATATTGAAAAAGGAAGAGTAT
GAGTATTCAACATTTCCGTGTCGCCCTTATTCCCTTTTTTGCGGCATTTTGCCTTCCTGTTTTTGCTCAC
CCAGAAACGCTGGTGAAAGTAAAAGATGCTGAAGATCAGTTGGGTGCACGAGTGGGTTACATCGAACTGG
ATCTCAACAGCGGTAAGATCCTTGAGAGTTTTCGCCCCGAAGAACGTTTTCCAATGATGAGCACTTTTAA
AGTTCTGCTATGTGGCGCGGTATTATCCCGTGTTGACGCCGGGCAAGAGCAACTCGGTCGCCGCATACAC
TATTCTCAGAATGACTTGGTTGAGTACTCACCAGTCACAGAAAAGCATCTTACGGATGGCATGACAGTAA
GAGAATTATGCAGTGCTGCCATAACCATGAGTGATAACACTGCGGCCAACTTACTTCTGACAACGATCGG
AGGACCGAAGGAGCTAACCGCTTTTTTGCACAACATGGGGGATCATGTAACTCGCCTTGATCGTTGGGAA
CCGGAGCTGAATGAAGCCATACCAAACGACGAGCGTGACACCACGATGCCTGCAGCAATGGCAACAACGT
TGCGCAAACTATTAACTGGCGAACTACTTACTCTAGCTTCCCGGCAACAATTAATAGACTGGATGGAGGC
GGATAAAGTTGCAGGACCACTTCTGCGCTCGGCCCTTCCGGCTGGCTGGTTTATTGCTGATAAATCTGGA
GCCGGTGAGCGTGGGTCTCGCGGTATCATTGCAGCACTGGGGCCAGATGGTAAGCCCTCCCGTATCGTAG
TTATCTACACGACGGGGAGTCAGGCAACTATGGATGAACGAAATAGACAGATCGCTGAGATAGGTGCCTC
ACTGATTAAGCATTGGTAACTGTCAGACCAAGTTTACTCATATATACTTTAGATTGATTTAAAACTTCAT
TTTTAATTTAAAAGGATCTAGGTGAAGATCCTTTTTGATAATCTCATGACCAAAATCCCTTAACGTGAGT
TTTCGTTCCACTGAGCGTCAGACCCCGTAGAAAAGATCAAAGGATCTTCTTGAGATCCTTTTTTTCTGCG
CGTAATCTGCTGCTTGCAAACAAAAAAACCACCGCTACCAGCGGTGGTTTGTTTGCCGGATCAAGAGCTA
CCAACTCTTTTTCCGAAGGTAACTGGCTTCAGCAGAGCGCAGATACCAAATACTGTCCTTCTAGTGTAGC
CGTAGTTAGGCCACCACTTCAAGAACTCTGTAGCACCGCCTACATACCTCGCTCTGCTAATCCTGTTACC
AGTGGCTGCTGCCAGTGGCGATAAGTCGTGTCTTACCGGGTTGGACTCAAGACGATAGTTACCGGATAAG
GCGCAGCGGTCGGGCTGAACGGGGGGTTCGTGCACACAGCCCAGCTTGGAGCGAACGACCTACACCGAAC
TGAGATACCTACAGCGTGAGCTATGAGAAAGCGCCACGCTTCCCGAAGGGAGAAAGGCGGACAGGTATCC
GGTAAGCGGCAGGGTCGGAACAGGAGAGCGCACGAGGGAGCTTCCAGGGGGAAACGCCTGGTATCTTTAT
AGTCCTGTCGGGTTTCGCCACCTCTGACTTGAGCGTCGATTTTTGTGATGCTCGTCAGGGGGGCGGAGCC
TATGGAAAAACGCCAGCAACGCGGCCTTTTTACGGTTCCTGGCCTTTTGCTGGCCTTTTGCTCACATGTT
CTTTCCTGCGTTATCCCCTGATTCTGTGGATAACCGTATTACCGCCTTTGAGTGAGCTGATACCGCTCGC
CGCAGCCGAACGACCGAGCGCAGCGAGTCAGTGAGCGAGGAAGCGGAAGAGCGCCTGATGCGGTATTTTC
TCCTTACGCATCTGTGCGGTATTTCACACCGCAATGGTGCACTCTCAGTACAATCTGCTCTGATGCCGCA
TAGTTAAGCCAGTATACACTCCGCTATCGCTACGTGACTGGGTCATGGCTGCGCCCCGACACCCGCCAAC
ACCCGCTGACGCGCCCTGACGGGCTTGTCTGCTCCCGGCATCCGCTTACAGACAAGCTGTGACCGTCTCC
GGGAGCTGCATGTGTCAGAGGTTTTCACCGTCATCACCGAAACGCGCGAGGCAGCTGCGGTAAAGCTCAT
CAGCGTGGTCGTGAAGCGATTCACAGATGTCTGCCTGTTCATCCGCGTCCAGCTCGTTGAGTTTCTCCAG
AAGCGTTAATGTCTGGCTTCTGATAAAGCGGGCCATGTTAAGGGCGGTTTTTTCCTGTTTGGTCACTGAT
GCCTCCGTGTAAGGGGGATTTCTGTTCATGGGGGTAATGATACCGATGAAACGAGAGAGGATGCTCACGA
TACGGGTTACTGATGATGAACATGCCCGGTTACTGGAACGTTGTGAGGGTAAACAACTGGCGGTATGGAT
GCGGCGGGACCAGAGAAAAATCACTCAGGGTCAATGCCAGCGCTTCGTTAATACAGATGTAGGTGTTCCA
CAGGGTAGCCAGCAGCATCCTGCGATGCAGATCCGGAACATAATGGTGCAGGGCGCTGACTTCCGCGTTT
CCAGACTTTACGAAACACGGAAACCGAAGACCATTCATGTTGTTGCTCAGGTCGCAGACGTTTTGCAGCA
GCAGTCGCTTCACGTTCGCTCGCGTATCGGTGATTCATTCTGCTAACCAGTAAGGCAACCCCGCCAGCCT
AGCCGGGTCCTCAACGACAGGAGCACGATCATGCGCACCCGTGGCCAGGACCCAACGCTGCCCGAGATGC
GCCGCGTGCGGCTGCTGGAGATGGCGGACGCGATGGATATGTTCTGCCAAGGGTTGGTTTGCGCATTCAC
AGTTCTCCGCAAGAATTGATTGGCTCCAATTCTTGGAGTGGTGAATCCGTTAGCGAGGTGCCGCCGGCTT
CCATTCAGGTCGAGGTGGCCCGGCTCCATGCACCGCGACGCAACGCGGGGAGGCAGACAAGGTATAGGGC
GGCGCCTACAATCCATGCCAACCCGTTCCATGTGCTCGCCGAGGCGGCATAAATCGCCGTGACGATCAGC
GGTCCAATGATCGAAGTTAGGCTGGTAAGAGCCGCGAGCGATCCTTGAAGCTGTCCCTGATGGTCGTCAT
CTACCTGCCTGGACAGCATGGCCTGCAACGCGGGCATCCCGATGCCGCCGGAAGCGAGAAGAATCATAAT
GGGGAAGGCCATCCAGCCTCGCGTCGCGAACGCCAGCAAGACGTAGCCCAGCGCGTCGGCCGCCATGCCG
GCGATAATGGCCTGCTTCTCGCCGAAACGTTTGGTGGCGGGACCAGTGACGAAGGCTTGAGCGAGGGCGT
GCAAGATTCCGAATACCGCAAGCGACAGGCCGATCATCGTCGCGCTCCAGCGAAAGCGGTCCTCGCCGAA
AATGACCCAGAGCGCTGCCGGCACCTGTCCTACGAGTTGCATGATAAAGAAGACAGTCATAAGTGCGGCG
ACGATAGTCATGCCCCGCGCCCACCGGAAGGAGCTGACTGGGTTGAAGGCTCTCAAGGGCATCGGTCGAG
ATCCCGGTGCCTAATGAGTGAGCTAACTTACATTAATTGCGTTGCGCTCACTGCCCGCTTTCCAGTCGGG
AAACCTGTCGTGCCAGCTGCATTAATGAATCGGCCAACGCGCGGGGAGAGGCGGTTTGCGTATTGGGCGC
CAGGGTGGTTTTTCTTTTCACCAGTGAGACGGGCAACAGCTGATTGCCCTTCACCGCCTGGCCCTGAGAG
AGTTGCAGCAAGCGGTCCACGCTGGTTTGCCCCAGCAGGCGAAAATCCTGTTTGATGGTGGTTAACGGCG
GGATATAACATGAGCTGTCTTCGGTATCGTCGTATCCCACTACCGAGATATCCGCACCAACGCGCAGCCC
GGACTCGGTAATGGCGCGCATTGCGCCCAGCGCCATCTGATCGTTGGCAACCAGCATCGCAGTGGGAACG
ATGCCCTCATTCAGCATTTGCATGGTTTGTTGAAAACCGGACATGGCACTCCAGTCGCCTTCCCGTTCCG
CTATCGGCTGAATTTGATTGCGAGTGAGATATTTATGCCAGCCAGCCAGACGCAGACGCGCCGAGACAGA
ACTTAATGGGCCCGCTAACAGCGCGATTTGCTGGTGACCCAATGCGACCAGATGCTCCACGCCCAGTCGC
GTACCGTCTTCATGGGAGAAAATAATACTGTTGATGGGTGTCTGGTCAGAGACATCAAGAAATAACGCCG
GAACATTAGTGCAGGCAGCTTCCACAGCAATGGCATCCTGGTCATCCAGCGGATAGTTAATGATCAGCCC
ACTGACGCGTTGCGCGAGAAGATTGTGCACCGCCGCTTTACAGGCTTCGACGCCGCTTCGTTCTACCATC
GACACCACCACGCTGGCACCCAGTTGATCGGCGCGAGATTTAATCGCCGCGACAATTTGCGACGGCGCGT
GCAGGGCCAGACTGGAGGTGGCAACGCCAATCAGCAACGACTGTTTGCCCGCCAGTTGTTGTGCCACGCG
GTTGGGAATGTAATTCAGCTCCGCCATCGCCGCTTCCACTTTTTCCCGCGTTTTCGCAGAAACGTGGCTG
GCCTGGTTCACCACGCGGGAAACGGTCTGATAAGAGACACCGGCATACTCTGCGACATCGTATAACGTTA
CTGGTTTCACATTCACCACCCTGAATTGACTCTCTTCCGGGCGCTATCATGCCATACCGCGAAAGGTTTT
GCGCCATTCGATGGTGTCCGGGATCTCGACGCTCTCCCTTATGCGACTCCTGCATTAGGAAGCAGCCCAG
TAGTAGGTTGAGGCCGTTGAGCACCGCCGCCGCAAGGAATGGTGCATGCAAGGAGATGGCGCCCAACAGT
CCCCCGGCCACGGGGCCTGCCACCATACCCACGCCGAAACAAGCGCTCATGAGCCCGAAGTGGCGAGCCC
GATCTTCCCCATCGGTGATGTCGGCGATATAGGCGCCAGCAACCGCACCTGTGGCGCCGGTGATGCCGGC
CACGATGCGTCCGGCGTAGAGGATCGAGATCTCGATCCCGCGAAATTAATACGACTCACTATAGGGGAAT
TGTGAGCGGATAACAATTCCCCTCTAGAAATAATTTTGTTTAACTTTAAGAAGGAGATATACCATGGGCA
GCAGCCATCATCATCATCATCACAGCAGCGGCCTGGTGCCGCGCGGCAGCCATATGGCTAGCTGGAGCCA
TCCGCAGTTTGAAAAAGGTGGTGGTAGCGGTGGTGGTTCAGGTGGTAGTGCATGGTCACACCCTCAGTTT
GAGAAAATGTCGGACTCAGAAGTCAATCAAGAAGCTAAGCCAGAGGTCAAGCCAGAAGTCAAGCCTGAGA
CTCACATCAATTTAAAGGTGTCCGATGGATCTTCAGAGATCTTCTTCAAGATCAAAAAGACCACTCCTTT
AAGAAGGCTGATGGAAGCGTTCGCTAAAAGACAGGGTAAGGAAATGGACTCCTTAAGATTCTTGTACGAC
GGTATTAGAATCCAAGCTGATCAGACCCCTGAAGATTTGGACATGGAGGATAACGATATTATTGAGGCTC
ACAGAGAACAGATTGGTGGATCCATGAGTGAAGCGATTGTGGTGGATGGTGACGTGTTACAGTTTGATCC
CAACTTTGGCAATCGGCAGGTGACGGTTCCCAGCCCAGGAAAAATTAGCGGCACAGGACATGCGCAGGTA
AGTGGAAAAAAAGTGTGTATTCTGGGGGATGAGAAACAGGTCAGGGTTTCTGCAACCTATATTACAACAA
CACATACTACGCCGGGAACAGGAACCATTACTATCAGTGCTCTGGATGCTGGCCAGCAGGCCCTTCAGTG
TACCAGTGGGGCGGCTTTAATTATCAAGGGGCAGCAATTTACGGCGATGTTTACGCCTGAATTGCCAGCC
ATGAATAATACAGTGACTCCGCCACAACCGGATGTTACGACACCTTCATCAGGAAAAGGACGTTTTATCA
CTCAACAAAATTTTGCTACCGTAAATGGTGGTTCAGGTGGTGGTGGTAGCGGTGGTGGCGGTTCTGGCGG
TGGCGGTAGTGGCGGAGGTGGAAGCGGAGGCGGTGGCAGTGGTGGTGATTATAAAGATCATGATGGCGAC
TACAAAGACCACGACATTGATTACAAAGATGACGACGACAAAGGTGGCGCACCGAAAAAGAAACGCAAAG
TTGGTATTCATGGTGTTCCGGCAGCAATGGATAAGAAATACTCAATAGGCTTAGATATCGGCACAAATAG
CGTCGGATGGGCGGTGATCACTGATGAATATAAGGTTCCGTCTAAAAAGTTCAAGGTTCTGGGAAATACA
GACCGCCACAGTATCAAAAAAAATCTTATAGGGGCTCTTTTATTTGACAGTGGAGAGACAGCGGAAGCGA
CTCGTCTCAAACGGACAGCTCGTAGAAGGTATACACGTCGGAAGAATCGTATTTGTTATCTACAGGAGAT
TTTTTCAAATGAGATGGCGAAAGTAGATGATAGTTTCTTTCATCGACTTGAAGAGTCTTTTTTGGTGGAA
GAAGACAAGAAGCATGAACGTCATCCTATTTTTGGAAATATAGTAGATGAAGTTGCTTATCATGAGAAAT
ATCCAACTATCTATCATCTGCGAAAAAAATTGGTAGATTCTACTGATAAAGCGGATTTGCGCTTAATCTA
TTTGGCCTTAGCGCATATGATTAAGTTTCGTGGTCATTTTTTGATTGAGGGAGATTTAAATCCTGATAAT
AGTGATGTGGACAAACTATTTATCCAGTTGGTACAAACCTACAATCAATTATTTGAAGAAAACCCTATTA
ACGCAAGTGGAGTAGATGCTAAAGCGATTCTTTCTGCACGATTGAGTAAATCAAGACGATTAGAAAATCT
CATTGCTCAGCTCCCCGGTGAGAAGAAAAATGGCTTATTTGGGAATCTCATTGCTTTGTCATTGGGTTTG
ACCCCTAATTTTAAATCAAATTTTGATTTGGCAGAAGATGCTAAATTACAGCTTTCAAAAGATACTTACG
ATGATGATTTAGATAATTTATTGGCGCAAATTGGAGATCAATATGCTGATTTGTTTTTGGCAGCTAAGAA
TTTATCAGATGCTATTTTACTTTCAGATATCCTAAGAGTAAATACTGAAATAACTAAGGCTCCCCTATCA
GCTTCAATGATTAAACGCTACGATGAACATCATCAAGACTTGACTCTTTTAAAAGCTTTAGTTCGACAAC
AACTTCCAGAAAAGTATAAAGAAATCTTTTTTGATCAATCAAAAAACGGATATGCAGGTTATATTGATGG
GGGAGCTAGCCAAGAAGAATTTTATAAATTTATCAAACCAATTTTAGAAAAAATGGATGGTACTGAGGAA
TTATTGGTGAAACTAAATCGTGAAGATTTGCTGCGCAAGCAACGGACCTTTGACAACGGCTCTATTCCCC
ATCAAATTCACTTGGGTGAGCTGCATGCTATTTTGAGAAGACAAGAAGACTTTTATCCATTTTTAAAAGA
CAATCGTGAGAAGATTGAAAAAATCTTGACTTTTCGAATTCCTTATTATGTTGGTCCATTGGCGCGTGGC
AATAGTCGTTTTGCATGGATGACTCGGAAGTCTGAAGAAACAATTACCCCATGGAATTTTGAAGAAGTTG
TCGATAAAGGTGCTTCAGCTCAATCATTTATTGAACGCATGACAAACTTTGATAAAAATCTTCCAAATGA
AAAAGTACTACCAAAACATAGTTTGCTTTATGAGTATTTTACGGTTTATAACGAATTGACAAAGGTCAAA
TATGTTACTGAAGGAATGCGAAAACCAGCATTTCTTTCAGGTGAACAGAAGAAAGCCATTGTTGATTTAC
TCTTCAAAACAAATCGAAAAGTAACCGTTAAGCAATTAAAAGAAGATTATTTCAAAAAAATAGAATGTTT
TGATAGTGTTGAAATTTCAGGAGTTGAAGATAGATTTAATGCTTCATTAGGTACCTACCATGATTTGCTA
AAAATTATTAAAGATAAAGATTTTTTGGATAATGAAGAAAATGAAGATATCTTAGAGGATATTGTTTTAA
CATTGACCTTATTTGAAGATAGGGAGATGATTGAGGAAAGACTTAAAACATATGCTCACCTCTTTGATGA
TAAGGTGATGAAACAGCTTAAACGTCGCCGTTATACTGGTTGGGGACGTTTGTCTCGAAAATTGATTAAT
GGTATTAGGGATAAGCAATCTGGCAAAACAATATTAGATTTTTTGAAATCAGATGGTTTTGCCAATCGCA
ATTTTATGCAGCTGATCCATGATGATAGTTTGACATTTAAAGAAGACATTCAAAAAGCACAAGTGTCTGG
ACAAGGCGATAGTTTACATGAACATATTGCAAATTTAGCTGGTAGCCCTGCTATTAAAAAAGGTATTTTA
CAGACTGTAAAAGTTGTTGATGAATTGGTCAAAGTAATGGGGCGGCATAAGCCAGAAAATATCGTTATTG
AAATGGCACGTGAAAATCAGACAACTCAAAAGGGCCAGAAAAATTCGCGAGAGCGTATGAAACGAATCGA
AGAAGGTATCAAAGAATTAGGAAGTCAGATTCTTAAAGAGCATCCTGTTGAAAATACTCAATTGCAAAAT
GAAAAGCTCTATCTCTATTATCTCCAAAATGGAAGAGACATGTATGTGGACCAAGAATTAGATATTAATC
GTTTAAGTGATTATGATGTCGATCACATTGTTCCACAAAGTTTCCTTAAAGACGATTCAATAGACAATAA
GGTCTTAACGCGTTCTGATAAAAATCGTGGTAAATCGGATAACGTTCCAAGTGAAGAAGTAGTCAAAAAG
ATGAAAAACTATTGGAGACAACTTCTAAACGCCAAGTTAATCACTCAACGTAAGTTTGATAATTTAACGA
AAGCTGAACGTGGAGGTTTGAGTGAACTTGATAAAGCTGGTTTTATCAAACGCCAATTGGTTGAAACTCG
CCAAATCACTAAGCATGTGGCACAAATTTTGGATAGTCGCATGAATACTAAATACGATGAAAATGATAAA
CTTATTCGAGAGGTTAAAGTGATTACCTTAAAATCTAAATTAGTTTCTGACTTCCGAAAAGATTTCCAAT
TCTATAAAGTACGTGAGATTAACAATTACCATCATGCCCATGATGCGTATCTAAATGCCGTCGTTGGAAC
TGCTTTGATTAAGAAATATCCAAAACTTGAATCGGAGTTTGTCTATGGTGATTATAAAGTTTATGATGTT
CGTAAAATGATTGCTAAGTCTGAGCAAGAAATAGGCAAAGCAACCGCAAAATATTTCTTTTACTCTAATA
TCATGAACTTCTTCAAAACAGAAATTACACTTGCAAATGGAGAGATTCGCAAACGCCCTCTAATCGAAAC
TAATGGGGAAACTGGAGAAATTGTCTGGGATAAAGGGCGAGATTTTGCCACAGTGCGCAAAGTATTGTCC
ATGCCCCAAGTCAATATTGTCAAGAAAACAGAAGTACAGACAGGCGGATTCTCCAAGGAGTCAATTTTAC
CAAAAAGAAATTCGGACAAGCTTATTGCTCGTAAAAAAGACTGGGATCCAAAAAAATATGGTGGTTTTGA
TAGTCCAACGGTAGCTTATTCAGTCCTAGTGGTTGCTAAGGTGGAAAAAGGGAAATCGAAGAAGTTAAAA
TCCGTTAAAGAGTTACTAGGGATCACAATTATGGAAAGAAGTTCCTTTGAAAAAAATCCGATTGACTTTT
TAGAAGCTAAAGGATATAAGGAAGTTAAAAAAGACTTAATCATTAAACTACCTAAATATAGTCTTTTTGA
GTTAGAAAACGGTCGTAAACGGATGCTGGCTAGTGCCGGAGAATTACAAAAAGGAAATGAGCTGGCTCTG
CCAAGCAAATATGTGAATTTTTTATATTTAGCTAGTCATTATGAAAAGTTGAAGGGTAGTCCAGAAGATA
ACGAACAAAAACAATTGTTTGTGGAGCAGCATAAGCATTATTTAGATGAGATTATTGAGCAAATCAGTGA
ATTTTCTAAGCGTGTTATTTTAGCAGATGCCAATTTAGATAAAGTTCTTAGTGCATATAACAAACATAGA
GACAAACCAATACGTGAACAAGCAGAAAATATTATTCATTTATTTACGTTGACGAATCTTGGAGCTCCCG
CTGCTTTTAAATATTTTGATACAACAATTGATCGTAAACGATATACGTCTACAAAAGAAGTTTTAGATGC
CACTCTTATCCATCAATCCATCACTGGTCTTTATGAAACACGCATTGATTTGAGTCAGCTAGGAGGTGAC
AAACGTCCGGCAGCAACCAAAAAGGCAGGTCAGGCCAAAAAGAAATGAGCGGCCACACTCGAGGCCCGAA
AGGAAGCTAAGTTGGCTGCTGCCACCGCTGAGCAATAACTAGCATAACCCCTTGGGGCCTCTAAACGGGT
CTTGAGGGGTTTTTTGCTGAAAGGAGGAACTATATCCGGATATCCCGCAAGAGGCCCGGCAGTACCGGCA
TAACCAAGCCTATGCCTACAGCATCCAGGGTGACGGTGCCGAGGATGACGATGAGCGCATTGTTAGATTT
CATACACGGTGCCTGACTGCGTTAGCAATTTAACTGTGATAAACTACCGCATTAAAGCTTATCGATGATA
AGCTGTCAAACATGAGAA
Features (pLannotate 1.2.2; 23 found; start..end, strand, type, name):
    104..208     +  promoter       AmpR promoter: bla
    209..1069    +  CDS            AmpR: β-lactamase; bla; confers resistance to ampicillin, carbenicillin, and related antibiotics
   1240..1828    +  rep_origin     ori: high-copy-number ColE1/pMB1/pBR322/pUC origin of replication
   2014..2153    -  misc_feature   bom: basis of mobility region from pBR322
   2255..2446    -  CDS            rop: Rop protein, which maintains plasmids at low copy number; rop
   2463..2843    +  CDS            YPB1_ECOLX: Protein predicted: Swiss-Prot protein existence level 4. From Escherichia coli.
   3085..3709    -  CDS            TcR (fragment): tetracycline efflux protein; tet; confers resistance to tetracycline
   3724..3745    -  protein_bind   CAP binding site: CAP binding activates transcription in the presence of cAMP. E. coli catabolite activator protein
   3758..4840    -  CDS            lacI: lac repressor; lacI; The lac repressor binds to the lac operator to inhibit transcription in E. coli. This inhibition can be relieved by adding lactose or isopropyl-β-D-thiogalactopyranoside (IPTG).
   4841..4918    -  promoter       lacI promoter: lacI
   4926..5205    -  CDS            TcR (fragment): tetracycline efflux protein; tet; confers resistance to tetracycline
   5227..5245    +  promoter       T7 promoter: promoter for bacteriophage T7 RNA polymerase
   5246..5270    +  protein_bind   lac operator: The lac repressor binds to the lac operator to inhibit transcription in E. coli. This inhibition can be relieved by adding lactose or isopropyl-β-D-thiogalactopyranoside (IPTG). lac repressor encoded by lacI
   5285..5307    +  RBS            RBS: efficient ribosome binding site from bacteriophage T7 gene 10 (Olins and Rangwala, 1989)
   5353..5370    +  CDS            thrombin site: thrombin recognition and cleavage site
   5467..5759    +  CDS            SUMO (fragment): cleavable ubiquitin-like protein tag; S. cerevisiae SMT3 (truncated)
   6274..6293    +  CDS            3xFLAG (fragment): three tandem FLAG® epitope tags, followed by an enterokinase cleavage site
   6319..6338    +  CDS            5xFLAG (fragment): five tandem FLAG® epitope tags
   6397..10500   +  CDS            cas9: CAS9_STRP1 - Also known as csn1 From Streptococcus pyogenes serotype M1.
  10564..10601   +  CDS            SET1 (fragment): solubility-enhancement tag derived from T7 phage gene 10B
  10609..10656   +  terminator     T7 terminator: transcription terminator for bacteriophage T7 RNA polymerase
  10679..10783   -  CDS            TcR (fragment): tetracycline efflux protein; tet; confers resistance to tetracycline
  10831..10859   -  promoter       tet promoter: E. coli promoter for tetracycline efflux protein gene
