[The description below was written by a language model from this plasmid's Addgene catalogue record and pLannotate feature annotations shown in this document.]
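Description:
TwinStrepSUMO-pvc10-Cas9 is a 10,868 bp bacterial expression plasmid built on the TwinStrep-SUMO backbone, a pBR322/pET-style vector for inducible protein production in E. coli. It is maintained through a ColE1/pMB1-type origin and selected with ampicillin via the β-lactamase gene and its native promoter. The catalogue lists it as high copy, although the annotation also detects the rop gene and the bom mobility region, which are typical of pBR322-derived backbones and usually moderate copy number. Several tetracycline-resistance fragments and a tet promoter are remnants of that ancestry and do not constitute a functional marker.

The expression cassette is driven by a T7 promoter with an adjacent lac operator and the phage T7 gene 10 ribosome binding site, ending at a T7 terminator. A lacI gene on the plasmid supplies repressor, so transcription needs a host providing T7 RNA polymerase and is relieved by IPTG. The reading frame begins with an N-terminal purification module: the backbone name indicates a Twin-Strep affinity tag (not itself called by the annotation tool), and a thrombin site and a yeast SMT3-derived SUMO domain are annotated, the latter allowing tag removal by a SUMO protease. An unannotated stretch downstream of SUMO presumably holds the pvc10 portion of the synthetic insert. It is followed by short FLAG-like matches that may reflect an epitope tag or linker, and then by full-length Streptococcus pyogenes Cas9.

The stated purpose is affinity purification of Pvc10 fused to Cas9. The associated work concerns engineered bacterial nanosyringes for delivering biomolecules, though the record does not spell out the role of Pvc10 in that system.
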