Addgene plasmid #243755: TwinStrepSUMO-pvc10-Cas9
Purpose: For affinity purification of Pvc10 fused to Cas9
Depositing lab: Feng Zhang. Depositing organization: Broad Institute. Publication: Targeted delivery of diverse biomolecules with engineered bacterial nanosyringes. Kreitz J, Yang V, Friedrich MJ, Pham J, Macrae RK, Zhang F. Nat Biotechnol. 2025 Aug 12. doi: 10.1038/s41587-025-02774-x. PubMed 40796978.
Backbone
  Vector backbone: TwinStrep-SUMO
  Vector type: Bacterial Expression
Growth in bacteria
  Bacterial resistance: Ampicillin, 100 μg/mL
  Growth temperature: 37°C
  Growth strain: NEB Stable
  Copy number: High Copy
Gene/Insert
  Gene/Insert name: pvc10-Cas9
  Species: Synthetic
  Cloning method: Gibson Cloning
Terms and licenses: Academic/Nonprofit Terms; Industry Terms: Not Available to Industry
How to cite: TwinStrepSUMO-pvc10-Cas9 was a gift from Feng Zhang (Addgene plasmid # 243755 ; http://n2t.net/addgene:243755 ; RRID:Addgene_243755)
